Addgene plasmid #45394: pBEST-p15A-PLlacO1-deGFP-T500
Depositing lab: Vincent Noireaux. Depositing organization: University of Minnesota. Publication: Efficient cell-free expression with the endogenous E. Coli RNA polymerase and sigma factor 70. Shin J, Noireaux V. J Biol Eng. 2010 Jun 24;4:8. 10.1186/1754-1611-4-8 PubMed 20576148.
Backbone
  Vector backbone: pBEST-Luc
  Backbone manufacturer: Promega
  Backbone size w/o insert (bp): 4486
  Total vector size (bp): 4486
  Vector type: Bacterial Expression
Growth in bacteria
  Bacterial resistance: Ampicillin, 100 μg/mL
  Growth temperature: 37°C
  Growth strain: JM109
  Copy number: Low Copy
Gene/Insert
  Gene/Insert name: deGFP (alt name: deGFP)
  Species: e. coli
  Insert size (bp): 673
  Promoter: PL-lacO1
  Cloning method: Restriction Enzyme; 5′ cloning site sphI (not destroyed); 3′ cloning site NheI (not destroyed)
  Sequencing primers: 5′ -; 3′ -
Terms and licenses: Academic/Nonprofit Terms; Industry Terms: Not Available to Industry
How to cite: pBEST-p15A-PLlacO1-deGFP-T500 was a gift from Vincent Noireaux (Addgene plasmid # 45394 ; http://n2t.net/addgene:45394 ; RRID:Addgene_45394)
