[The description below was written by a language model from this plasmid's Addgene catalogue record and pLannotate feature annotations shown in this document.]
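Description:
pBEST-p15A-PLlacO1-deGFP-T500 is a bacterial expression plasmid derived from the pBEST-Luc backbone. The original replicon has been replaced by the p15A origin, giving a low-to-medium copy number and compatibility with ColE1-type plasmids in the same E. coli cell. Selection is by ampicillin, through a β-lactamase gene driven by its own bla promoter on the opposite strand from the reporter. The catalogue lists both backbone and total size as 4,486 bp, whereas the deposited full sequence is 3,294 nt, so the catalogue figure probably reflects the parental vector rather than this derivative. The short annotated fragments of a tetracycline resistance gene, an RSF origin, the pBR322 bom region and the lambda O gene appear to be non-functional remnants or partial homology matches.

The payload is deGFP, a roughly 670 bp EGFP-derived green fluorescent reporter (annotated by homology to an EGFP variant of Aequorea victoria origin, although the catalogue lists the species as E. coli). It is transcribed from PL-lacO1, a hybrid promoter that places lac operator sites in a phage lambda PL context. One lac operator is annotated just upstream of the circular junction that leads into the reporter. This promoter is read by the endogenous E. coli RNA polymerase with sigma 70, is repressed by LacI and is relieved by IPTG. Translation is driven by the strong bacteriophage T7 gene 10 ribosome binding site immediately before the coding sequence. The name indicates a T500 transcription terminator downstream, though it is not annotated in the feature table. The associated publication concerns cell-free expression using the endogenous E. coli transcription machinery, so the plasmid likely serves as a LacI-regulatable fluorescent reporter for such systems and for gene circuit work.
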