Features (pLannotate 1.2.2; 10 found; start..end, strand, type, name):
      7..29      +  RBS            RBS: efficient ribosome binding site from bacteriophage T7 gene 10 (Olins and Rangwala, 1989)
     39..710     +  CDS            (3-F)Tyr-EGFP: (3-F)Tyr-EGFP is a basic (constitutively fluorescent) green fluorescent protein published in 2004, derived from Aequorea victoria.
    750..874     +  CDS            TcR (fragment): tetracycline efflux protein; tet; confers resistance to tetracycline
   1000..1544    +  rep_origin     p15A ori: Plasmids containing the medium-copy-number p15A origin of replication can be propagated in E. coli cells that contain a second plasmid with the ColE1 origin.
   1632..1687    +  rep_origin     RSF ori (fragment): Plasmids containing the RSF 1030 origin of replication can be propagated in E. coli cells that contain additional plasmids with compatible origins.
   1786..1807    -  misc_feature   bom (fragment): basis of mobility region from pBR322
   1911..2771    -  CDS            AmpR: β-lactamase; bla; confers resistance to ampicillin, carbenicillin, and related antibiotics
   2772..2876    -  promoter       AmpR promoter: bla
   2978..3232    +  CDS            O (fragment): VRPO_LAMBD - Protein inferred from homology: Swiss-Prot protein existence level 3. Necessary for the bidirectional replication of DNA. It interacts with the ori (origin of replication) region of the genome during the initiation of replication. From Escherichia phage lambda (Bacteriophage lambda).
   3259..3275    +  protein_bind   lac operator: The lac repressor binds to the lac operator to inhibit transcription in E. coli. This inhibition can be relieved by adding lactose or isopropyl-β-D-thiogalactopyranoside (IPTG). lac repressor encoded by lacI
>Addgene plasmid #45394 | pBEST-p15A-PLlacO1-deGFP-T500 | depositor full sequence | sequence record 63379 | pBEST-p15A-PLlacO1-deGFP-T500 sequence 3294 bps
AATAATTTTGTTTAACTTTAAGAAGGAGATATACCATGGAGCTTTTCACTGGCGTTGTTCCCATCCTGGT
CGAGCTGGACGGCGACGTAAACGGCCACAAGTTCAGCGTGTCCGGCGAGGGCGAGGGCGATGCCACCTAC
GGCAAGCTGACCCTGAAGTTCATCTGCACCACCGGCAAGCTGCCCGTGCCCTGGCCCACCCTCGTGACCA
CCCTGACCTACGGCGTGCAGTGCTTCAGCCGCTACCCCGACCACATGAAGCAGCACGACTTCTTCAAGTC
CGCCATGCCCGAAGGCTACGTCCAGGAGCGCACCATCTTCTTCAAGGACGACGGCAACTACAAGACCCGC
GCCGAGGTGAAGTTCGAGGGCGACACCCTGGTGAACCGCATCGAGCTGAAGGGCATCGACTTCAAGGAGG
ACGGCAACATCCTGGGGCACAAGCTGGAGTACAACTACAACAGCCACAACGTCTATATCATGGCCGACAA
GCAGAAGAACGGCATCAAGGTGAACTTCAAGATCCGCCACAACATCGAGGACGGCAGCGTGCAGCTCGCC
GACCACTACCAGCAGAACACCCCCATCGGCGACGGCCCCGTGCTGCTGCCCGACAACCACTACCTGAGCA
CCCAGTCCGCCCTGAGCAAAGACCCCAACGAGAAGCGCGATCACATGGTCCTGCTGGAGTTCGTGACCGC
CGCCGGGATCTAACTCGAGCAAAGCCCGCCGAAAGGCGGGCTTTTCTGTGTCGACCGATGCCCTTGAGAG
CCTTCAACCCAGTCAGCTCCTTCCGGTGGGCGCGGGGCATGACTATCGTCGCCGCACTTATGACTGTCTT
CTTTATCATGCAACTCGTAGGACAGGTGCCGGCATGATAAGCTGTCAAACATGAGAATTACAACTTATAT
CGTATGGGGCTGACTTCAGGTGCTACATTTGAAGAGATAAATTGCACTGAAATCTAGAAATATTTTATCT
GATTAATAAGATGATCTTCTTGAGATCGTTTTGGTCTGCGCGTAATCTCTTGCTCTGAAAACGAAAAAAC
CGCCTTGCAGGGCGGTTTTTCGAAGGTTCTCTGAGCTACCAACTCTTTGAACCGAGGTAACTGGCTTGGA
GGAGCGCAGTCACCAAAACTTGTCCTTTCAGTTTAGCCTTAACCGGCGCATGACTTCAAGACTAACTCCT
CTAAATCAATTACCAGTGGCTGCTGCCAGTGGTGCTTTTGCATGTCTTTCCGGGTTGGACTCAAGACGAT
AGTTACCGGATAAGGCGCAGCGGTCGGACTGAACGGGGGGTTCGTGCATACAGTCCAGCTTGGAGCGAAC
TGCCTACCCGGAACTGAGTGTCAGGCGTGGAATGAGACAAACGCGGCCATAACAGCGGAATGACACCGGT
AAACCGAAAGGCAGGAACAGGAGAGCGCACGAGGGAGCCGCCAGGGGAAACGCCTGGTATCTTTATAGTC
CTGTCGGGTTTCGCCACCACTGATTTGAGCGTCAGATTTCGTGATGCTTGTCAGGGGGGCGGAGCCTATG
GAAAAACGGCTTTGCCGCGGCCCTCTCACTTCCCTGTTAAGTATCTTCCTGGCATCTTCCAGGAAATCTC
CGCCCCGTTCGTAAGCCATTTCCGCTCGCCGCAGTCGAACGACCGAGCGTAGCGAGTCAGTGAGCGAGGA
AGCGGAATATATCCTGTATCACATATTCTGCTGACGCACCGGTGCAGCCTTTTTTCTCCTGCCACATGAA
GCACTTCACTGACACCCTCATCAGTGCCAACATAGTAAGCCAGTATACACTCCGCTAGGGTCATGAGATT
ATCAAAAAGGATCTTCACCTAGATCCTTTTAAATTAAAAATGAAGTTTTAAATCAATCTAAAGTATATAT
GAGTAAACTTGGTCTGACAGTTACCAATGCTTAATCAGTGAGGCACCTATCTCAGCGATCTGTCTATTTC
GTTCATCCATAGTTGCCTGACTCCCCGTCGTGTAGATAACTACGATACGGGAGGGCTTACCATCTGGCCC
CAGTGCTGCAATGATACCGCGAGACCCACGCTCACCGGCTCCAGATTTATCAGCAATAAACCAGCCAGCC
GGAAGGGCCGAGCGCAGAAGTGGTCCTGCAACTTTATCCGCCTCCATCCAGTCTATTAATTGTTGCCGGG
AAGCTAGAGTAAGTAGTTCGCCAGTTAATAGTTTGCGCAACGTTGTTGCCATTGCTACAGGCATCGTGGT
GTCACGCTCGTCGTTTGGTATGGCTTCATTCAGCTCCGGTTCCCAACGATCAAGGCGAGTTACATGATCC
CCCATGTTGTGCAAAAAAGCGGTTAGCTCCTTCGGTCCTCCGATCGTTGTCAGAAGTAAGTTGGCCGCAG
TGTTATCACTCATGGTTATGGCAGCACTGCATAATTCTCTTACTGTCATGCCATCCGTAAGATGCTTTTC
TGTGACTGGTGAGTACTCAACCAAGTCATTCTGAGAATAGTGTATGCGGCGACCGAGTTGCTCTTGCCCG
GCGTCAATACGGGATAATACCGCGCCACATAGCAGAACTTTAAAAGTGCTCATCATTGGAAAACGTTCTT
CGGGGCGAAAACTCTCAAGGATCTTACCGCTGTTGAGATCCAGTTCGATGTAACCCACTCGTGCACCCAA
CTGATCTTCAGCATCTTTTACTTTCACCAGCGTTTCTGGGTGAGCAAAAACAGGAAGGCAAAATGCCGCA
AAAAAGGGAATAAGGGCGACACGGAAATGTTGAATACTCATACTCTTCCTTTTTCAATATTATTGAAGCA
TTTATCAGGGTTATTGTCTCATGAGCGGATACATATTTGAATGTATTTAGAAAAATAAACAAATAGGGGT
TCCGCGCACATTTCCCCGAAAAGTGCCACCTGACGTCTAAGAAACCATTATTATCATGACATTAACCTAT
AAAAATAGGCGTATCACGAGGCCCTTTCGTCTTCAAGAATTCTGGCGAATCCTCTGACCAGCCAGAAAAC
GACCTTTCTGTGGTGAAACCGGATGCTGCAATTCAGAGCGGCAGCAAGTGGGGGACAGCAGAAGACCTGA
CCGCCGCAGAGTGGATGTTTGACATGGTGAAGACTATCGCACCATCAGCCAGAAAACCGAATTTTGCTGG
GTGGGCTAACGATATCCGCCTGATGCGTGAACGTGACGGACGTAACCACCGCGACATGTGTGTGCTGTTC
CGCTGGGCATGCATAAATGTGAGCGGATAACATTGACATTGTGAGCGGATAACAAGATACTGAGCACAGC
TAGC
