>Addgene plasmid #45394 | pBEST-p15A-PLlacO1-deGFP-T500 | addgene partial sequence | sequence record 65250 | EGFP_N_primer
AAAGCTCCATGGTATATCTCCTTCTTAAAGTTAAACAAAATTATTGCTAGCTGTGCTCAGTATCTTGTTA
TCCGCTCACAATGTCAATGTTATCCGCTCACATTTATGCATGCCCAGCGGAACAGCACACACATGTCGCG
GTGGTTACGTCCGTCACGTTCACGCATCAGGCGGATATCGTTAGCCCACCCAGCAAAATTCGGTTTTCTG
GCTGATGGTGCGATAGTCTTCACCATGTCAAACATCCACTCTGCGGCGGTCAGGTCTTCTGCTGTCCCCC
ACTTGCTGGCGCTCTGAATTGCAGCATCCGGTTTCACCACAGAAAGGTCGTTTTCTGGCTGGTCAGAGGA
TTCGCCAGAATTCTTGAAGACGAAAGGGCCTCGTGATACGCCTATTTTTATAGGTTAATGTCATGATAAT
AATGGTTTCTTAGACGTCAGGTGGCACTTTTCGGGGAAATGTGCGCGGAACCCCTATTTGTTTATTTTTC
TAAATACATTCAAATATGTATCCGCTCATGAGACAATAACCCTGATAAATGCTTCAATAATATTGAAAAA
GGAAGAGTATGAGTATTCAACATTTCCGTGTCGCCCTTATTCCCTTTTTTGCGGCATTTTGCCTTCCTGT
TTTTGCTCACCCAGAAACGCTGGTGAAAGTAAAAGATGCTGAAGATCAGTTGGGTGCACGAGTGGGTTAC
ATCGAACTGGATCTCAACAGCGGTAAGATCCTTGAGAGTTTTCGCCCCGAAGAACGTTTTCCAATGATGA
GCACTTTTAAAGTTCTGCTATGTGGCGCGGTATTATCCCGTATTGACGCCGGGCAAGAGCAACTCGGTCG
CCGCATACACTATTCTCAGAATGACTTGGTTGAGTACTCACCAGTCACA
